Addgene plasmid #52142: pChlr-1SR
Purpose: Encodes module 1 with amino acids 12S-16R for recognition of nt 8C
Depositing lab: Huimin Zhao. Depositing organization: University of Illinois at Urbana-Champaign. Publication: Modular assembly of designer PUF proteins for specific post-transcriptional regulation of endogenous RNA. Abil Z, Denard CA, Zhao H. J Biol Eng. 2014 Mar 1;8(1):7. 10.1186/1754-1611-8-7 PubMed 24581042.
Backbone
  Vector backbone: pChlr-pNEB193
  Backbone manufacturer: New England Biolabs
  Backbone size w/o insert (bp): 2280
  Total vector size (bp): 2340
  Modifications to backbone: Replaced the original ampicillin resistance gene Bla with the chloramphenicol resistance gene Cam from pACYC (New England Biolabs) using the Gibson Assembly method.
  Vector type: Bacterial Expression
Growth in bacteria
  Bacterial resistance: Chloramphenicol, 25 μg/mL
  Growth temperature: 37°C
  Growth strain: Top10
  Copy number: High Copy
Gene/Insert
  Gene/Insert name: Pumilio homology domain amino acids 25-60 (alt name: PUM-HD module 1)
  Species: H. sapiens (human)
  Insert size (bp): 36
  Mutation: Changed 16Q to 16R in Module 1
  GenBank ID: D43951
  Entrez Gene: PUM1 (a.k.a. HSPUM, NEDMSF, PUMH, PUMH1, PUML1, SCA47)
  Cloning method: Unknown
  Sequencing primers: 5′ M13 For; 3′ M13 Rev
Terms and licenses: Academic/Nonprofit Terms; Industry Terms: Not Available to Industry
How to cite: pChlr-1SR was a gift from Huimin Zhao (Addgene plasmid # 52142 ; http://n2t.net/addgene:52142 ; RRID:Addgene_52142)
