[The description below was written by a language model from this plasmid's Addgene catalogue record and the feature table of its GenBank file.]
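Description:
pChlr-1SR is a small, high-copy bacterial plasmid (about 2.3 kb) that serves as a parts-library entry for the modular assembly of designer PUF (Pumilio/FBF) RNA-binding proteins. Its backbone, pChlr-pNEB193, is a derivative of the pUC-type cloning vector pNEB193 in which the original ampicillin resistance gene was exchanged by Gibson assembly for the chloramphenicol resistance gene from pACYC, so the plasmid is maintained in E. coli under chloramphenicol selection. The catalogue classes it as a bacterial expression vector, but its described role is to carry a single repeat module rather than to produce a complete protein.

The insert is module 1 of the human PUM1 Pumilio homology domain (PUM-HD), recorded as amino acids 25-60. The listed insert size of 36 bp appears to match that residue count rather than a nucleotide length, and the record does not resolve this. The module carries a 16Q-to-16R substitution, giving a serine at position 12 and an arginine at position 16. These positions are RNA-contacting residues of the repeat, and this combination is intended to direct recognition of cytosine at nucleotide 8 of the target RNA. Combined with other repeat modules of chosen specificity, such a part allows construction of full PUM-HD scaffolds that bind a user-defined RNA sequence, for post-transcriptional regulation of endogenous transcripts.

The available sequence record covers only a 316 bp portion of the plasmid. It annotates vector elements flanking the cloning site: M13 reverse primer sites, the lac operator, the lac promoter and the CAP binding site. The module itself, the replication origin and the resistance gene are not annotated there.
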