LOCUS       Exported 316 bp ds-DNA linear SYN 29-MAY-2021
DEFINITION  Encodes module 1 with amino acids 12S-16R for recognition of nt 8C.
ACCESSION   .
VERSION     .
KEYWORDS    pChlr-1SR
SOURCE      synthetic DNA construct
  ORGANISM  synthetic DNA construct
REFERENCE   1 (bases 1 to 316)
  AUTHORS   Abil Z, Denard CA, Zhao H
  TITLE     Modular assembly of designer PUF proteins for specific
            post-transcriptional regulation of endogenous RNA.
  JOURNAL   J Biol Eng. 2014 Mar 1;8(1):7.
  PUBMED    24581042
REFERENCE   2 (bases 1 to 316)
  AUTHORS   .
  TITLE     Direct Submission
  JOURNAL   Exported May 29, 2021 from SnapGene Server 1.1.58
            http://www.snapgene.com
FEATURES             Location/Qualifiers
     source          1..316
                     /organism="synthetic DNA construct"
                     /mol_type="other DNA"
     primer_bind     complement(121..137)
                     /label=M13 rev
                     /note="common sequencing primer, one of multiple similar
                     variants"
     primer_bind     complement(121..137)
                     /label=M13 Reverse
                     /note="In lacZ gene. Also called M13-rev"
     primer_bind     complement(134..156)
                     /label=M13/pUC Reverse
                     /note="In lacZ gene"
     protein_bind    145..161
                     /label=lac operator
                     /bound_moiety="lac repressor encoded by lacI"
                     /note="The lac repressor binds to the lac operator to
                     inhibit transcription in E. coli. This inhibition can be
                     relieved by adding lactose or
                     isopropyl-beta-D-thiogalactopyranoside (IPTG)."
     promoter        complement(169..199)
                     /label=lac promoter
                     /note="promoter for the E. coli lac operon"
     protein_bind    214..235
                     /label=CAP binding site
                     /bound_moiety="E. coli catabolite activator protein"
                     /note="CAP binding activates transcription in the presence
                     of cAMP."
ORIGIN
        1 tttcccaaga ccagcatggg tccagattca ttcgcctgaa actggagcgt gccacaccag
       61 ctgagcgcca gcttgtcttc aatgaaatcc tccagagaga ccaagcttgg cgtaatcatg
      121 gtcatagctg tttcctgtgt gaaattgtta tccgctcaca attccacaca acatacgagc
      181 cggaagcata aagtgtaaag cctggggtgc ctaatgagtg agctaactca cattaattgc
      241 gttgcgctca ctgcccgctt tccagtcggg aaacctgtcg tgccagctgc attaatgaat
      301 cggccaacgc gcgggg
//
