>Addgene plasmid #52142 | pChlr-1SR | depositor partial sequence | sequence record 80534 | M13R
CGCTCCAGTTTCAGGCGAATGAATCTGGACCCATGCTGGTCTTGGGAAAATTCCATTATATGTCCGTGAG
ACCGAGCTCGAATTCACTGGCCGTCGTTTTACAACGTCGTGACTGGGAAAACCCTGGCGTTACCCAACTT
AATCGCCTTGCAGCACATCCCCCTTTCGCCAGCTGGCGTAATAGCGAAGAGGCCCGCACCGATCGCCCTT
CCCAACAGTTGCGCAGCCTGAATGGCGAATGGCGCCT
