>Addgene plasmid #52142 | pChlr-1SR | addgene partial sequence | sequence record 83592 | M13pUC-Fwd 5'-CCCAGTCACGACGTTGTAAAACG-3'
CGGACATATAATGGAATTTTCCCAAGACCAGCATGGGTCCAGATTCATTCGCCTGAAACTGGAGCGTGCC
ACACCAGCTGAGCGCCAGCTTGTCTTCAATGAAATCCTCCAGAGAGACCAAGCTTGGCGTAATCATGGTC
ATAGCTGTTTCCTGTGTGAAATTGTTATCCGCTCACAATTCCACACAACATACGAGCCGGAAGCATAAAG
TGTAAAGCCTGGGGTGCCTAATGAGTGAGCTAACTCACATTAATTGCGTTGCGCTCACTGCCCGCTTTCC
AGTCGGGAAACCTGTCGTGCCAGCTGCATTAATGAATCGGCCAACGCGCGGGGAGAGGCGGTTTGCGTAT
TGGGCGCTCTTCCGCTTCCTCGCTCACTGACTCGCTGCGCTCGGTCGTTCGGCTGCGGCGAGCGGTATCA
GCTCACTCAAAGGCGGTAATACGGTTATCCACAGAATCAGGGGATAACGCAGGAAAGAACATGTGAGCAA
AAGGCCAGCAAAAGGCCAGGAACCGTAAAAAGGCCGCGTTGCTGGCGTTTTTCCATAGGCTCCGCCCCCC
TGACGAGCATCACAAAAATCGACGCTCAAGTCAGAGGTGGTGAAACCCGACAGGACTATAAAGATACCAG
GCGTTTCCCCCTGGAAGCTCCCTCGTGCGCTCTCCTGTTCCGACCCTGCCGCTTACCGGATACCTGTCCG
CCTTTCTCCCTTCGGGAAGCGTGGCGCTTTCTCATAGCTCACGCTGTAGGTATCTCAGTTCGGTGTAGGT
CGTTCGCTCCAAGCTGGGCTGTGTGCACGAACCCCCCGTTCAGCCCGACCGCTGCGCCTTATCCGGTAAC
TATCGTC
